>Addgene plasmid #216838 | p35S-FHA-AtAGO4_gDNA | addgene full sequence | sequence record 435356 | Addgene NGS Result
TCAAAGTACTTTAAAGTACTTTAAAGTACTTTAAAGTACTTTGATCCCGAGGGGAACCCTGTGGTTGGCA
TGCACATACAAATGGACGAACGGATAAACCTTTTCACGCCCTTTTAAATATCCGATTATTCTAATAAACG
CTCTTTTCTCTTAGGTTTACCCGCCAATATATCCTGTCAAACACTGATAGTTTAAACTGAAGGCGGGAAA
CGACAATCTGATCCAAGCTCAAGCTAAGCTTGGCTCCAACTTTGTATAGAAAAGTTGTCATTTAGGTGAC
ACTATAGAATACTCAAGCTATGCATCCAACGCGTTGGGAGCTCTCCCATATGGTCGACTAGAGCCAAGCT
GATCTCCTTTGCCCCGGAGATCACCATGGACGACTTTCTCTATCTCTACGATCTAGGAAGAAAGTTCGAC
GGAGAAGGTGACGATACCATGTTCACCACCGATAATGAGAAGATTAGCCTCTTCAATTTCAGAAAGAATG
CTGACCCACAGATGGTTAGAGAGGCCTACGCGGCAGGTCTCATCAAGACGATCTACCCGAGTAATAATCT
CCAGGAGATCAAATACCTTCCCAAGAAGGTTAAAGATGCAGTCAAAAGATTCAGGACTAACTGCATCAAG
AACACAGAGAAAGATATATTTCTCAAGATCAGAAGTACTATTCCAGTATGGACGATTCAAGGCTTGCTTC
ATAAACCAAGGCAAGTAATAGAGATTGGAGTCTCTAAGAAAGTAGTTCCTACTGAATCAAAGGCCATGGA
GTCAAAAATTCAGATCGAGGATCTAACAGAACTCGCCGTGAAGACTGGCGAACAGTTCATACAGAGTCTT
TTACGACTCAATGACAAGAAGAAAATCTTCGTCAACATGGTGGAGCACGACACTCTCGTCTACTCCAAGA
ATATCAAAGATACAGTCTCAGAAGACCAAAGGGCTATTGAGACTTTTCAACAAAGGGTAATATCGGGAAA
CCTCCTCGGATTCCATTGCCCAGCTATCTGTCACTTCATCAAAAGGACAGTAGAAAAGGAAGGTGGCACC
TACAAATGCCATCATTGCGATAAAGGAAAGGCTATCGTTCAAGATGCCCCTGCCGACAGTGGTCCCAAAG
ATGGACCCCCACCCACGAGGAGCATCGTGGAAAAAGAAGACGTTCCAACCACGTCTTCAAAGCAAGTGGA
TTGATGTGATATCTCCACTGACGTAAGGGATGACGCACAATCCCACTATCCTTCGCAAGACCCTTCCTCT
ATATAAGGAAGTTCATTTCATTTGGAGAGGACTCCGGTATTTTTACAACAATTACCACAACAAAACAAAC
AACAAACAACATTACAATTTACTATTCTAGTCGACCTGCAGGCGGCCGCACTAGTGATATCAGCAAGTTT
GTACAAAAAAGCAGGCTTCATGGATTACAAGGATGACGATGACAAGGGAGGTGGCGGATCCTACCCATAC
GATGTTCCAGATTACGCTGGAGGCGGTGATTCAACAAATGGTAACGGAGCTGATCTTGAATCAGCAAATG
GGGCAAACGGGAGTGGGGTTACTGAGGCATTACCACCTCCTCCACCAGTTATACCTCCAAATGTGGAACC
AGTTCGTGTTAAAACTGAACTTGCTGAGAAGAAGGGGCCAGTTCGAGTTCCTATGGCTCGAAAAGGATTT
GGAACAAGGGGCCAAAAGATCCCCTTGTTAACAAATCATTTCAAAGTCGATGTGGCTAATCTTCAGGGTC
ATTTCTTCCACTACAGTGTAAGTTTTTGAAACTATTTTGTGTTATTTTTGTTGGATGATTGATGTCACTA
GAATGGATGCAGTGTGTATGTTTTTTTGCTACTGTTATGTTGACTTATTCTGTTATTTGGTTCTGAATGA
TGTCAAACTAATGGGATTATTTGTGGGTTTGTACAGGTGGCTCTATTCTATGATGATGGTCGTCCTGTTG
AACAAAAGGGTGTTGGAAGAAAAATCCTTGACAAGGTGCATCAGACTTACCATTCTGATCTGGATGGTAA
AGAGTTTGCTTATGACGGTGAGAAGACGTTGTTTACATATGGAGCTTTGCCTAGTAACAAGATGGATTTT
TCTGTGGTGCTTGAGGAAGTATCTGCTACAAGGTAAAACATCATCTGACTATAGTCATTACATTGGTTGT
GTGCTTTAGTTTTTGTTCTTAGTAAGGATTTTGTGAGCAGGGCTAATGGAAACGGAAGCCCCAATGGGAA
TGAAAGTCCAAGTGATGGTGATAGGAAAAGACTGCGTAGGCCTAACCGGTCCAAAAACTTTAGAGTGGAG
ATCAGCTATGCGGCCAAAATTCCTCTTCAAGCTCTTGCTAATGCAATGCGGGGACAAGAATCAGAGAATT
CCCAGGAGGCAATACGGGTTCTTGATATCATATTGAGGCAACATGCTGCTAGACAGTAAGTGTCAAGTGT
ATATATGTATTTTGTTAATCTCATATATTTGTCTTTCTAATACCTATGGTACAAATTGCAGAGGTTGCTT
GCTTGTTCGACAGTCTTTTTTCCACAATGATCCAACCAACTGTGAACCAGTTGGTGGTAACATCTTAGGA
TGTAGGGGATTTCACTCCAGTTTCAGAACAACGCAGGGTGGCATGTCACTTAATATGGGTACATAATTTC
ACTTGTACTTGATGTTGGTGTTTGATTCTGTCTGTTGTAGCAATAATTTAGTGTCTAATAGTTTATGTTT
TGTTCTTATGCTAGATGTTACAACCACCATGATCATCAAGCCTGGTCCAGTGGTTGATTTCCTAATTGCT
AACCAAAATGCTAGGGACCCTTATTCGATTGACTGGTCTAAGGTTAACTACTTATTATGATATGTGGCTT
TTTCATAATCTAAACATGTTCCTTACCTCTTTTGCTTGGCTTGACACATTTTAACATGTTGTTTTCAACA
GGCTAAACGAACCCTTAAGAACCTAAGGGTAAAGGTCAGCCCCTCAGGCCAAGAATTCAAGATAACCGGA
TTGAGTGACAAGCCTTGCAGGGAACAAACGTAAGATATTCACTAATTTGACTTTGTTGTGAGATGCATTT
GTTTCTGTTTTAGTTTTCTGACGTTGTGATCTCTTTCAAAGATAAATGGTTCTCTGAAGTTTGCTTTTTA
CACTGTCTAGGTTTGAATTGAAGAAAAGGAACCCAAATGAAAATGGAGAGTTCGAAACTACTGAAGTTAC
AGTTGCTGACTACTTCCGCGATACAAGGCATATTGATTTGCAATATTCTGCGGATTTGCCTTGCATCAAT
GTTGGGAAGCCAAAGCGACCCACTTACATTCCTCTCGAGGTTTGCCTCTTATACTCATCAACGTTCTCAT
AGTCATGGTATTAATTTGTTTTCAAAAATCATGCTAATGTATGTAATGTGGTGGAATTTTCGCAGCTCTG
CGCGTTGGTTCCACTTCAGAGGTACACAAAAGCACTTACCACGTTCCAAAGATCTGCCCTTGTTGAGAAA
TCCAGACAGAAACCCCAAGAGAGGATGACTGTTCTGTCCAAAGTAAAGTATCCTGACCGCTTCATAACTG
TTCTGTTTTGTCAGTGAACTGGAATTTACATATCTTTGGTTTCATGCTTTCAGGCTCTGAAAGTTAGCAA
CTATGATGCGGAACCACTCCTGCGATCCTGTGGCATTTCGATCAGCTCCAACTTTACTCAGGTGGAGGGT
CGTGTTCTACCAGCTCCCAAGGTATGGTGCGATCGCTTACTTTTTGACATGATGAATTGTTTTTAGCTTT
TGCATACATGTAATATTCTCTTGTTTTCTTTGACTGACAGCTGAAAATGGGATGTGGATCTGAAACCTTT
CCCAGAAATGGTCGCTGGAACTTCAACAACAAGGTGCTGTTTCTCTCTGCCTTTCTTTGTATTTTACCTG
TTCAGAGAGTCTGATTCCCTTTGTTGTACAGGAATTTGTTGAGCCCACCAAAATTCAACGATGGGTTGTT
GTCAATTTCTCTGCTCGCTGTAATGTACGTCAAGTTGTTGATGATCTGATAAAAATTGGAGGATCAAAAG
GAATTGTAAGCAGGATTCTCTTCTTTTGTTTTTAGTATTCTTGAAAACTTGTTTGTGATTATCAACAATT
TAGATACTGCTTCTTTCTGTATTCTGTCCCAGGAAATTGCTTCTCCCTTTCAAGTGTTTGAGGAGGGTAA
TCAATTCCGCCGTGCTCCTCCTATGATTCGTGTTGAGAACATGTTTAAGGACATCCAATCGAAACTCCCT
GGTGTCCCACAATTCATACTATGTGTGCTCCCTGACAAAAAGAACAGTGATCTCTATGGTTAGATATCTC
TTAAATCCAGTCTTCAATCATCTTTTTGTTTTATATAATAGAAGTTTCCTTGGATAAATACTTTGAATCC
TTCATCAGGTCCATGGAAGAAAAAAAACTTAACTGAATTTGGCATTGTTACTCAATGCATGGCTCCAACG
CGGCAACCTAATGATCAGTATCTTACTAACTTACTTCTGAAGATTAATGCAAAGGTGATCTCTCTCCTTT
TTTCTCTTTTGGAAATGGTTTTTGCTTCTTGTGTGCAATCTCTGATAACATATAACTACAGCTTGGAGGC
CTGAACTCAATGTTAAGTGTAGAGCGTACACCTGCGTTCACTGTGATTTCTAAGGTTCCAACCATTATCC
TTGGGATGGATGTTTCACATGGATCTCCTGGACAGTCTGATGTCCCGTCCATCGCTGCTGTAAAATGTTT
ACTCACTGCTGTTGTTTGCTTTTTAGTTTGGCTAGTTCTTCAAGACTGATATTTAGTTGTCTCTTTTGTT
ATGATTAACTTAGGTGGTGAGTTCTAGGGAGTGGCCACTGATATCCAAATATAGAGCATCTGTTCGGACA
CAGCCTTCTAAGGCTGAGATGATTGAGTCCCTTGTCAAGAAAAATGGAACTGAAGACGATGGCATTATCA
AGTGTGCACTTACACTAACTCTTGATGTGGCTTTTGTTTAATCTTTGCATGAAGTCTGGTTTAAGTATCT
ATGTAACTTTATTTGTTGATTGCAGGGAGTTGCTGGTAGATTTCTACACCAGCTCGAATAAGAGAAAACC
AGAGCATATCATAATTTTCAGGTATGTTACATCAGAGCTTTTGTCTCTTCATTTTTCCCATCTTTATTTT
CTCATATTGGTTGTTTCGATGTTTAATGCTTCTAGGGATGGTGTGAGTGAATCTCAATTCAATCAGGTTC
TGAATATTGAACTTGATCAGATCATCGAGGTAGTTGAAACTTCAAAATAAAAGTTTCTCAGTGTAATTTT
CTTCTTCTGTTAGTACTTAATTGCATTTCTCTTTCCTCAGGCTTGCAAGCTCTTAGACGCAAATTGGAAC
CCAAAGTTCCTTTTGTTGGTGGCTCAAAAGAATCATCATACCAAGTTCTTCCAGCCAACGTCTCCTGAAA
ATGTTCCTCCAGGTGATTGACAAATCTATATTATAACCTTTTTTGACACATAGCTGATCTCTATCTCATG
GGGGTTTTGGTTATTTTGCAGGGACAATCATTGACAACAAAATATGTCACCCAAAGAACAATGATTTCTA
CCTCTGTGCTCACGCTGGAATGATTGTAAGTTTCATCTATCAACTCAAAACTTTATTTGTTAATGTTTGC
TCCTCTGAATCGTTTTAATACTCTTTATGTTCTGAATTAGGGAACTACCCGCCCAACTCACTACCACGTC
CTGTATGATGAGATTGGTTTTTCAGCTGACGAACTTCAGGAACTTGTCCACTCGCTCTCCTATGTGTATG
TAGTCTCTTATTCAACCTTCATTACATTTTTTGTGACAACTTCGATTGTGATGATAACAGAAATTATCTG
ATTTCTTTCTTTGGCAAAATTCCAGGTACCAAAGAAGCACCAGTGCCATTTCTGTTGGTAATTACCATAA
CTGTTTTCTCTACTCCATCGATTTAAAGTCGTCTTCATTTGTTCTCTTAATAACTGACATTTTAATTTTT
TGTGCAGTTGCGCCGATCTGCTATGCTCACTTGGCAGCTGCTCAGCTTGGGACGTTCATGAAGTTTGAAG
ATCAGTCTGAGACATCATCAAGCCATGGTGGTATCACAGCTCCAGGACCAATCTCTGTTGCACAGCTCCC
AAGACTCAAAGACAACGTCGCCAACTCCATGTTCTTCTGTTAACTAGATACCCAGCTTTCTTGTACAAAG
TGGTGATATCCCGCGGCCATGGCGGCCGGGAGCATGCGACGTCGATCTAACTGACTAGCCGCGGCCATGC
TAGAGTCCGCAAAAATCACCAGTCTCTCTCTACAAATCTATCTCTCTCTATTTTTCTCCAGAATAATGTG
TGAGTAGTTCCCAGATAAGGGAATTAGGGTTCTTATAGGGTTTCGCTCATGTGTTGAGCATATAAGAAAC
CCTTAGTATGTATTTGTATTTGTAAAATACTTCTATCAATAAAATTTCTAATCCCTAAAACCAAAATCCA
GTGACCTCCCGGGTACCGCGAATTATCGATCATGAGCGGAGAATTAAGGGAGTCACGTTATGACCCCCGC
CGATGACGCGGGACAAGCCGTTTTACGTTTGGAACTGACAGAACCGCAACGTTGAAGGAGCCACTGAGCC
GCGGGTTTCTGGAGTTTAATGAGCTAAGCACATACGTCAGAAACCATTATTGCGCGTTCAAAAGTCGCCT
AAGGTCACTATCAGCTAGCAAATATTTCTTGTCAAAAATGCTCCACTGACGTTCCATAAATTCCCCTCGG
TATCCAATTAGAGTCTCATATTCACTCTCAACTCGATCGAGGGGATCTACCATGAGCCCAGAACGACGCC
CGGCCGACATCCGCCGTGCCACCGAGGCGGACATGCCGGCGGTCTGCACCATCGTCAACCACTACATCGA
GACAAGCACGGTCAACTTCCGTACCGAGCCGCAGGAACCGCAGGAGTGGACGGACGACCTCGTCCGTCTG
CGGGAGCGCTATCCCTGGCTCGTCGCCGAGGTGGACGGCGAGGTCGCCGGCATCGCCTACGCGGGTCCCT
GGAAGGCACGCAACGCCTACGACTGGACGGCCGAGTCGACCGTGTACGTCTCCCCCCGCCACCAGCGGAC
GGGACTGGGCTCCACGCTCTACACCCACCTGCTGAAGTCCCTGGAGGCACAGGGCTTCAAGAGCGTGGTC
GCTGTCATCGGGCTGCCCAACGACCCGAGCGTGCGCATGCACGAGGCGCTCGGATATGCCCCCCGCGGCA
TGCTGCGGGCGGCCGGCTTCAAGCACGGGAACTGGCATGACGTGGGTTTCTGGCAGCTGGACTTCAGCCT
GCCGGTGCCGCCCCGTCCGGTCCTGCCCGTCACCGAAATCTGATGACCCCTAGAGTCAAGCAGATCGTTC
AAACATTTGGCAATAAAGTTTCTTAAGATTGAATCCTGTTGCCGGTCTTGCGATGATTATCATATAATTT
CTGTTGAATTACGTTAAGCATGTAATAATTAACATGTAATGCATGACGTTATTTATGAGATGGGTTTTTA
TGATTAGAGTCCCGCAATTATACATTTAATACGCGATAGAAAACAAAATATAGCGCGCAAACTAGGATAA
ATTATCGCGCGCGGTGTCATCTATGTTACTAGATCGACCGGCATGCAAGCTGATAATTCAATTCGGCGTT
AATTCAGTACATTAAAAACGTCCGCAATGTGTTATTAAGTTGTCTAAGCGTCAATTTGTTTACACCACAA
TATATCCTGCCACCAGCCAGCCAACAGCTCCCCGACCGGCAGCTCGGCACAAAATCACCACTCGATACAG
GCAGCCCATCAGTCCGGGACGGCGTCAGCGGGAGAGCCGTTGTAAGGCGGCAGACTTTGCTCATGTTACC
GATGCTATTCGGAAGAACGGCAACTAAGCTGCCGGGTTTGAAACACGGATGATCTCGCGGAGGGTAGCAT
GTTGATTGTAACGATGACAGAGCGTTGCTGCCTGTGATCAATTCGGGCACGAACCCAGTGGACATAAGCC
TGTTCGGTTCGTAAGCTGTAATGCAAGTAGCGTATGCGCTCACGCAACTGGTCCAGAACCTTGACCGAAC
GCAGCGGTGGTAACGGCGCAGTGGCGGTTTTCATGGCTTGTTATGACTGTTTTTTTGGGGTACAGTCTAT
GCCTCGGGCATCCAAGCAGCAAGCGCGTTACGCCGTGGGTCGATGTTTGATGTTATGGAGCAGCAACGAT
GTTACGCAGCAGGGCAGTCGCCCTAAAACAAAGTTAAACATCATGGGGGAAGCGGTGATCGCCGAAGTAT
CGACTCAACTATCAGAGGTAGTTGGCGTCATCGAGCGCCATCTCGAACCGACGTTGCTGGCCGTACATTT
GTACGGCTCCGCAGTGGATGGCGGCCTGAAGCCACACAGTGATATTGATTTGCTGGTTACGGTGACCGTA
AGGCTTGATGAAACAACGCGGCGAGCTTTGATCAACGACCTTTTGGAAACTTCGGCTTCCCCTGGAGAGA
GCGAGATTCTCCGCGCTGTAGAAGTCACCATTGTTGTGCACGACGACATCATTCCGTGGCGTTATCCAGC
TAAGCGCGAACTGCAATTTGGAGAATGGCAGCGCAATGACATTCTTGCAGGTATCTTCGAGCCAGCCACG
ATCGACATTGATCTGGCTATCTTGCTGACAAAAGCAAGAGAACATAGCGTTGCCTTGGTAGGTCCAGCGG
CGGAGGAACTCTTTGATCCGGTTCCTGAACAGGATCTATTTGAGGCGCTAAATGAAACCTTAACGCTATG
GAACTCGCCGCCCGACTGGGCTGGCGATGAGCGAAATGTAGTGCTTACGTTGTCCCGCATTTGGTACAGC
GCAGTAACCGGCAAAATCGCGCCGAAGGATGTCGCTGCCGACTGGGCAATGGAGCGCCTGCCGGCCCAGT
ATCAGCCCGTCATACTTGAAGCTAGACAGGCTTATCTTGGACAAGAAGAAGATCGCTTGGCCTCGCGCGC
AGATCAGTTGGAAGAATTTGTCCACTACGTGAAAGGCGAGATCACCAAGGTAGTCGGCAAATAATGTCTA
GCTAGAAATTCGTTCAAGCCGACGCCGCTTCGCGGCGCGGCTTAACTCAAGCGTTAGATGCACTAAGCAC
ATAATTGCTCACAGCCAAACTATCAGGTCAAGTCTGCTTTTATTATTTTTAAGCGTGCATAATAAGCCCT
ACACAAATTGGGAGATATATCATGCATGACCAAAATCCCTTAACGTGAGTTTTCGTTCCACTGAGCGTCA
GACCCCGTAGAAAAGATCAAAGGATCTTCTTGAGATCCTTTTTTTCTGCGCGTAATCTGCTGCTTGCAAA
CAAAAAAACCACCGCTACCAGCGGTGGTTTGTTTGCCGGATCAAGAGCTACCAACTCTTTTTCCGAAGGT
AACTGGCTTCAGCAGAGCGCAGATACCAAATACTGTCCTTCTAGTGTAGCCGTAGTTAGGCCACCACTTC
AAGAACTCTGTAGCACCGCCTACATACCTCGCTCTGCTAATCCTGTTACCAGTGGCTGCTGCCAGTGGCG
ATAAGTCGTGTCTTACCGGGTTGGACTCAAGACGATAGTTACCGGATAAGGCGCAGCGGTCGGGCTGAAC
GGGGGGTTCGTGCACACAGCCCAGCTTGGAGCGAACGACCTACACCGAACTGAGATACCTACAGCGTGAG
CTATGAGAAAGCGCCACGCTTCCCGAAGGGAGAAAGGCGGACAGGTATCCGGTAAGCGGCAGGGTCGGAA
CAGGAGAGCGCACGAGGGAGCTTCCAGGGGGAAACGCCTGGTATCTTTATAGTCCTGTCGGGTTTCGCCA
CCTCTGACTTGAGCGTCGATTTTTGTGATGCTCGTCAGGGGGGCGGAGCCTATGGAAAAACGCCAGCAAC
GCGGCCTTTTTACGGTTCCTGGCCTTTTGCTGGCCTTTTGCTCACATGTTCTTTCCTGCGTTATCCCCTG
ATTCTGTGGATAACCGTATTACCGCCTTTGAGTGAGCTGATACCGCTCGCCGCAGCCGAACGACCGAGCG
CAGCGAGTCAGTGAGCGAGGAAGCGGAAGAGCGCCTGATGCGGTATTTTCTCCTTACGCATCTGTGCGGT
ATTTCACACCGCATATGGTGCACTCTCAGTACAATCTGCTCTGATGCCGCATAGTTAAGCCAGTATACAC
TCCGCTATCGCTACGTGACTGGGTCATGGCTGCGCCCCGACACCCGCCAACACCCGCTGACGCGCCCTGA
CGGGCTTGTCTGCTCCCGGCATCCGCTTACAGACAAGCTGTGACCGTCTCCGGGAGCTGCATGTGTCAGA
GGTTTTCACCGTCATCACCGAAACGCGCGAGGCAGGGTGCCTTGATGTGGGCGCCGGCGGTCGAGTGGCG
ACGGCGCGGCTTGTCCGCGCCCTGGTAGATTGCCTGGCCGTAGGCCAGCCATTTTTGAGCGGCCAGCGGC
CGCGATAGGCCGACGCGAAGCGGCGGGGCGTAGGGAGCGCAGCGACCGAAGGGTAGGCGCTTTTTGCAGC
TCTTCGGCTGTGCGCTGGCCAGACAGTTATGCACAGGCCAGGCGGGTTTTAAGAGTTTTAATAAGTTTTA
AAGAGTTTTAGGCGGAAAAATCGCCTTTTTTCTCTTTTATATCAGTCACTTACATGTGTGACCGGTTCCC
AATGTACGGCTTTGGGTTCCCAATGTACGGGTTCCGGTTCCCAATGTACGGCTTTGGGTTCCCAATGTAC
GTGCTATCCACAGGAAAGAGACCTTTTCGACCTTTTTCCCCTGCTAGGGCAATTTGCCCTAGCATCTGCT
CCGTACATTAGGAACCGGCGGATGCTTCGCCCTCGATCAGGTTGCGGTAGCGCATGACTAGGATCGGGCC
AGCCTGCCCCGCCTCCTCCTTCAAATCGTACTCCGGCAGGTCATTTGACCCGATCAGCTTGCGCACGGTG
AAACAGAACTTCTTGAACTCTCCGGCGCTGCCACTGCGTTCGTAGATCGTCTTGAACAACCATCTGGCTT
CTGCCTTGCCTGCGGCGCGGCGTGCCAGGCGGTAGAGAAAACGGCCGATGCCGGGATCGATCAAAAAGTA
ATCGGGGTGAACCGTCAGCACGTCCGGGTTCTTGCCTTCTGTGATCTCGCGGTACATCCAATCAGCTAGC
TCGATCTCGATGTACTCCGGCCGCCCGGTTTCGCTCTTTACGATCTTGTAGCGGCTAATCAAGGCTTCAC
CCTCGGATACCGTCACCAGGCGGCCGTTCTTGGCCTTCTTCGTACGCTGCATGGCAACGTGCGTGGTGTT
TAACCGAATGCAGGTTTCTACCAGGTCGTCTTTCTGCTTTCCGCCATCGGCTCGCCGGCAGAACTTGAGT
ACGTCCGCAACGTGTGGACGGAACACGCGGCCGGGCTTGTCTCCCTTCCCTTCCCGGTATCGGTTCATGG
ATTCGGTTAGATGGGAAACCGCCATCAGTACCAGGTCGTAATCCCACACACTGGCCATGCCGGCCGGCCC
TGCGGAAACCTCTACGTGCCCGTCTGGAAGCTCGTAGCGGATCACCTCGCCAGCTCGTCGGTCACGCTTC
GACAGACGGAAAACGGCCACGTCCATGATGCTGCGACTATCGCGGGTGCCCACGTCATAGAGCATCGGAA
CGAAAAAATCTGGTTGCTCGTCGCCCTTGGGCGGCTTCCTAATCGACGGCGCACCGGCTGCCGGCGGTTG
CCGGGATTCTTTGCGGATTCGATCAGCGGCCGCTTGCCACGATTCACCGGGGCGTGCTTCTGCCTCGATG
CGTTGCCGCTGGGCGGCCTGCGCGGCCTTCAACTTCTCCACCAGGTCATCACCCAGCGCCGCGCCGATTT
GTACCGGGCCGGATGGTTTGCGACCGCTCACGCCGATTCCTCGGGCTTGGGGGTTCCAGTGCCATTGCAG
GGCCGGCAGACAACCCAGCCGCTTACGCCTGGCCAACCGCCCGTTCCTCCACACATGGGGCATTCCACGG
CGTCGGTGCCTGGTTGTTCTTGATTTTCCATGCCGCCTCCTTTAGCCGCTAAAATTCATCTACTCATTTA
TTCATTTGCTCATTTACTCTGGTAGCTGCGCGATGTATTCAGATAGCAGCTCGGTAATGGTCTTGCCTTG
GCGTACCGCGTACATCTTCAGCTTGGTGTGATCCTCCGCCGGCAACTGAAAGTTGACCCGCTTCATGGCT
GGCGTGTCTGCCAGGCTGGCCAACGTTGCAGCCTTGCTGCTGCGTGCGCTCGGACGGCCGGCACTTAGCG
TGTTTGTGCTTTTGCTCATTTTCTCTTTACCTCATTAACTCAAATGAGTTTTGATTTAATTTCAGCGGCC
AGCGCCTGGACCTCGCGGGCAGCGTCGCCCTCGGGTTCTGATTCAAGAACGGTTGTGCCGGCGGCGGCAG
TGCCTGGGTAGCTCACGCGCTGCGTGATACGGGACTCAAGAATGGGCAGCTCGTACCCGGCCAGCGCCTC
GGCAACCTCACCGCCGATGCGCGTGCCTTTGATCGCCCGCGACACGACAAAGGCCGCTTGTAGCCTTCCA
TCCGTGACCTCAATGCGCTGCTTAACCAGCTCCACCAGGTCGGCGGTGGCCCATATGTCGTAAGGGCTTG
GCTGCACCGGAATCAGCACGAAGTCGGCTGCCTTGATCGCGGACACAGCCAAGTCCGCCGCCTGGGGCGC
TCCGTCGATCACTACGAAGTCGCGCCGGCCGATGGCCTTCACGTCGCGGTCAATCGTCGGGCGGTCGATG
CCGACAACGGTTAGCGGTTGATCTTCCCGCACGGCCGCCCAATCGCGGGCACTGCCCTGGGGATCGGAAT
CGACTAACAGAACATCGGCCCCGGCGAGTTGCAGGGCGCGGGCTAGATGGGTTGCGATGGTCGTCTTGCC
TGACCCGCCTTTCTGGTTAAGTACAGCGATAACCTTCATGCGTTCCCCTTGCGTATTTGTTTATTTACTC
ATCGCATCATATACGCAGCGACCGCATGACGCAAGCTGTTTTACTCAAATACACATCACCTTTTTAGACG
GCGGCGCTCGGTTTCTTCAGCGGCCAAGCTGGCCGGCCAGGCCGCCAGCTTGGCATCAGACAAACCGGCC
AGGATTTCATGCAGCCGCACGGTTGAGACGTGCGCGGGCGGCTCGAACACGTACCCGGCCGCGATCATCT
CCGCCTCGATCTCTTCGGTAATGAAAAACGGTTCGTCCTGGCCGTCCTGGTGCGGTTTCATGCTTGTTCC
TCTTGGCGTTCATTCTCGGCGGCCGCCAGGGCGTCGGCCTCGGTCAATGCGTCCTCACGGAAGGCACCGC
GCCGCCTGGCCTCGGTGGGCGTCACTTCCTCGCTGCGCTCAAGTGCGCGGTACAGGGTCGAGCGATGCAC
GCCAAGCAGTGCAGCCGCCTCTTTCACGGTGCGGCCTTCCTGGTCGATCAGCTCGCGGGCGTGCGCGATC
TGTGCCGGGGTGAGGGTAGGGCGGGGGCCAAACTTCACGCCTCGGGCCTTGGCGGCCTCGCGCCCGCTCC
GGGTGCGGTCGATGATTAGGGAACGCTCGAACTCGGCAATGCCGGCGAACACGGTCAACACCATGCGGCC
GGCCGGCGTGGTGGTGTCGGCCCACGGCTCTGCCAGGCTACGCAGGCCCGCGCCGGCCTCCTGGATGCGC
TCGGCAATGTCCAGTAGGTCGCGGGTGCTGCGGGCCAGGCGGTCTAGCCTGGTCACTGTCACAACGTCGC
CAGGGCGTAGGTGGTCAAGCATCCTGGCCAGCTCCGGGCGGTCGCGCCTGGTGCCGGTGATCTTCTCGGA
AAACAGCTTGGTGCAGCCGGCCGCGTGCAGTTCGGCCCGTTGGTTGGTCAAGTCCTGGTCGTCGGTGCTG
ACGCGGGCATAGCCCAGCAGGCCAGCGGCGGCGCTCTTGTTCATGGCGTAATGTCTCCGGTTCTAGTCGC
AAGTATTCTACTTTATGCGACTAAAACACGCGACAAGAAAACGCCAGGAAAAGGGCAGGGCGGCAGCCTG
TCGCGTAACTTAGGACTTGTGCGACATGTCGTTTTCAGAAGACGGCTGCACTGAACGTCAGAAGCCGACT
GCACTATAGCAGCGGAGGGGTTGGA
Features (pLannotate 1.2.2; 29 found; start..end, strand, type, name):
    155..179     -  misc_feature   RB T-DNA repeat: right border repeat from nopaline C58 T-DNA
    247..267     +  protein_bind   attB4: mutant version of attB; core recombination site for the Gateway® BP reaction BP Clonase™
    270..288     +  promoter       SP6 promoter: promoter for bacteriophage SP6 RNA polymerase
    948..1292    +  promoter       CaMV 35S promoter: strong constitutive promoter from cauliflower mosaic virus
   1245..1291    +  promoter       minimal CaMV 35S promoter: minimal 35S promoter from cauliflower mosaic virus
   1324..1349    +  misc_feature   TMV Ω (fragment): translational enhancer from the tobacco mosaic virus 5'-leader sequence (Gallie et al., 1988)
   1394..1414    +  protein_bind   attB1: mutant version of attB; core recombination site for the Gateway® BP reaction BP Clonase™
   1423..1446    +  CDS            FLAG: FLAG® epitope tag, followed by an enterokinase cleavage site
   1462..1488    +  CDS            3xHA (fragment): three tandem HA epitope tags
   1633..2436    +  CDS            AGO15 (fragment): AGO15_ORYSJ - Experimental evidence at transcript level: Swiss-Prot protein existence level 2. Probably involved in the RNA silencing pathway. May bind to short RNAs such as microRNAs (miRNAs) or short interfering RNAs (siRNAs), and represses the translation of mRNAs which are complementary to them (By similarity). From Oryza sativa subsp. japonica (Rice).
   3207..3728    +  CDS            AGO14 (fragment): AGO14_ORYSJ - Experimental evidence at transcript level: Swiss-Prot protein existence level 2. Probably involved in the RNA silencing pathway. May bind to short RNAs such as microRNAs (miRNAs) or short interfering RNAs (siRNAs), and represses the translation of mRNAs which are complementary to them (By similarity). From Oryza sativa subsp. japonica (Rice).
   4609..4752    +  CDS            AGO15 (fragment): AGO15_ORYSJ - Experimental evidence at transcript level: Swiss-Prot protein existence level 2. Probably involved in the RNA silencing pathway. May bind to short RNAs such as microRNAs (miRNAs) or short interfering RNAs (siRNAs), and represses the translation of mRNAs which are complementary to them (By similarity). From Oryza sativa subsp. japonica (Rice).
   5064..5474    +  CDS            AGO7 (fragment): AGO7_ARATH - Also known as ZIP. Experimental evidence at transcript level: Swiss-Prot protein existence level 2. Involved in RNA-mediated post-transcriptional gene silencing (PTGS). Main component of the RNA-induced silencing complex (RISC) that binds to a short guide RNA such as a microRNA (miRNA) or small interfering RNA (siRNA). RISC uses the mature miRNA or siRNA as a guide for slicer-directed cleavage of homologous mRNAs to repress gene expression. Required for the processing of 21 nucleotide trans-acting siRNAs (ta-siRNAs) derived from TAS3a transcripts. Associates preferentially with th
   6210..6234    -  protein_bind   attB2: mutant version of attB; recombination site for the Gateway® BP reaction BP Clonase™
   6353..6512    +  polyA_signal   CaMV poly(A) signal (fragment): cauliflower mosaic virus polyadenylation signal
   6621..6800    +  promoter       NOS promoter: nopaline synthase promoter
   6842..7390    +  CDS            bar: PAT_STRHY - Experimental evidence at protein level: Swiss-Prot protein existence level 1. Inactivates phosphinothricin (PPT) by transfer of an acetyl group from acetyl CoA. Can also acetylate demethylphosphinothricin but not PTT or glutamate. This enzyme is an effector of phosphinothricin tripeptide (PTT or bialaphos) resistance. From Streptomyces hygroscopicus. Introduced by genetic manipulation and expressed in glufosinate-tolerant maize by Dekalb Genetics.
   7413..7665    +  terminator     NOS terminator: nopaline synthase terminator and poly(A) signal
   7758..7782    -  misc_feature   LB T-DNA repeat: left border repeat from nopaline C58 T-DNA
   8041..8064    +  promoter       Pc promoter (fragment): intI1 (promoter lies within the coding sequence); class 1 integron promoter
   8240..8296    +  CDS            GmR (fragment): gentamycin acetyltransferase; aacC1; confers resistance to gentamycin
   8307..9094    +  CDS            SmR (fragment): aminoglycoside adenylyltransferase (Murphy, 1985); aadA; confers resistance to spectinomycin and streptomycin
   9340..9928    +  rep_origin     ori: high-copy-number ColE1/pMB1/pBR322/pUC origin of replication
  10114..10254   -  misc_feature   bom: basis of mobility region from pBR322
  10356..10395   -  CDS            rop (fragment): Rop protein, which maintains plasmids at low copy number; rop
  10598..10792   -  rep_origin     pVS1 oriV: origin of replication for the Pseudomonas plasmid pVS1 (Heeb et al., 2000)
  10858..11931   -  CDS            pVS1 RepA: replication protein from the Pseudomonas plasmid pVS1 (Heeb et al., 2000)
  12360..12989   -  CDS            pVS1 StaA: stability protein from the Pseudomonas plasmid pVS1 (Heeb et al., 2000)
  13549..13950   -  CDS            Y4CG_SINFN (fragment): Protein inferred from homology: Swiss-Prot protein existence level 3. From Sinorhizobium fredii (strain NBRC 101917 / NGR234).
