[The description below was written by a language model from this plasmid's Addgene catalogue record and pLannotate feature annotations shown in this document.]
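Description:
p35S-FHA-AtAGO4_gDNA is a binary T-DNA plant expression vector built on the pB7WG2 backbone, about 14.1 kb in size, designed for Agrobacterium-mediated delivery into plants. The backbone carries a high-copy ColE1/pUC-type origin with a bom mobilisation region for propagation in E. coli. It also carries the pVS1 origin with its RepA replication and StaA stability genes, which maintain the plasmid in Agrobacterium. Bacterial selection relies on the aadA (SmR) gene, which confers spectinomycin and streptomycin resistance. Between the nopaline-type right and left border repeats, a NOS promoter–bar–NOS terminator cassette encodes phosphinothricin acetyltransferase, allowing Basta (glufosinate) selection of transformed plants.

The payload is the genomic sequence of Arabidopsis thaliana (Col-0) ARGONAUTE4 (AGO4, AT2G27040), an insert of roughly 4.7 kb. It is driven by the constitutive CaMV 35S promoter, followed by a fragment of the TMV Ω translational enhancer, and terminated by a CaMV polyadenylation signal. An N-terminal Flag-HA tag precedes the coding region, which permits immunodetection and affinity purification of the protein and its bound small RNAs. The insert lies between attB1 and attB2 Gateway sites, although the record lists Golden Gate as the cloning method. The automated annotation labels scattered stretches of the insert as fragments of rice AGO14/AGO15 and Arabidopsis AGO7. These are most likely homology hits to conserved Argonaute exons, with the gaps between them consistent with the introns of a genomic clone, and do not indicate separate genes. The construct suits constitutive expression of tagged AGO4, a component of small RNA silencing pathways. The associated publication concerns epigenetic and small RNA control of transposons in Spirodela polyrhiza.
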