Addgene plasmid #216838: p35S-FHA-AtAGO4_gDNA
Purpose: N-term Flag-HA tagged Arabidopsis thaliana (Col-0) AGO4 gDNA under regulation of CaMV 35S promoter
Depositing lab: Arturo Marí-Ordóñez. Depositing organization: Gregor Mendel Institute of Molecular Plant Biology. Publication: Atypical epigenetic and small RNA control of degenerated transposons and their fragments in clonally reproducing Spirodela polyrhiza. Dombey R, Buendia-Avila D, Barragan-Borrero V, Diezma-Navas L, Ponce-Mane A, Vargas-Guerrero JM, Elias R, Mari-Ordonez A. Genome Res. 2025 Mar 18;35(3):522-544. doi: 10.1101/gr.279532.124. PubMed 40037843.
Backbone
  Vector backbone: pB7WG2
  Total vector size (bp): 14133
  Vector type: Plant Expression
  Selectable markers: Basta
Growth in bacteria
  Bacterial resistance: Spectinomycin, 50 μg/mL
  Growth temperature: 37°C
  Growth strain: DH5alpha
  Copy number: High Copy
Gene/Insert
  Gene/Insert name: ARGONAUTE4 (alt names: AGO4; AT2G27040)
  Species: A. thaliana (mustard weed)
  Insert size (bp): 4706
  Entrez Gene: AGO4 (a.k.a. AT2G27040, ARGONAUTE 4, OCP11, OVEREXPRESSOR OF CATIONIC PEROXIDASE 11, T20P8.9, T20P8_9)
  Promoter: CaMV 35S
  Tag / fusion protein: Flag-HA (N terminal on insert)
  Cloning method: Golden Gate
  Sequencing primers: 5′ AAAAGCAGGCTTCATGGAT; 3′ CTCACACATTATTCTGGAGA
Terms and licenses: Academic/Nonprofit Terms; Industry Terms: Not Available to Industry
Depositor comments: Please visit https://doi.org/10.1101/2024.04.03.587901 for bioRxiv preprint.
How to cite: p35S-FHA-AtAGO4_gDNA was a gift from Arturo Marí-Ordóñez (Addgene plasmid # 216838 ; http://n2t.net/addgene:216838 ; RRID:Addgene_216838)
